>Addgene plasmid #108913 | pCS2 Halo-Tev- HSPB7 (zebrafish) C49S and C117S | addgene full sequence | sequence record 307683 | Addgene NGS Result
CGCCATTCTGCCTGGGGACGTCGGAGCAAGCTTGATTTAGGTGACACTATAGAATACAAGCTACTTGTTC
TTTTTGCAGGATCCCATCGATTCGAATTCAAGGCCTCTCGAGCACTGTTGGCCTACTGGACAAGCAGGCA
GACCCAGCTCATATAAACACTGAAAAAGCTGCTGAGTGGATTCATGGTGTTTTGAATAAGAACTTGATCA
CCGGTTCAATTTGAAGTTCTGACTGGATATCGATTTGAGAAAGCATCTCAACACTAATGGCAGAAATCGG
TACTGGCTTTCCATTCGACCCCCATTATGTGGAAGTCCTGGGCGAGCGCATGCACTACGTCGATGTTGGT
CCGCGCGATGGCACCCCTGTGCTGTTCCTGCACGGTAACCCGACCTCCTCCTACGTGTGGCGCAACATCA
TCCCGCATGTTGCACCGACCCATCGCTGCATTGCTCCAGACCTGATCGGTATGGGCAAATCCGACAAACC
AGACCTGGGTTATTTCTTCGACGACCACGTCCGCTTCATGGATGCCTTCATCGAAGCCCTGGGTCTGGAA
GAGGTCGTCCTGGTCATTCACGACTGGGGCTCCGCTCTGGGTTTCCACTGGGCCAAGCGCAATCCAGAGC
GCGTCAAAGGTATTGCATTTATGGAGTTCATCCGCCCTATCCCGACCTGGGACGAATGGCCAGAATTTGC
CCGCGAGACCTTCCAGGCCTTCCGCACCACCGACGTCGGCCGCAAGCTGATCATCGATCAGAACGTTTTT
ATCGAGGGTACGCTGCCGATGGGTGTCGTCCGCCCGCTGACTGAAGTCGAGATGGACCATTACCGCGAGC
CGTTCCTGAACCCTGTTGACCGCGAGCCACTGTGGCGCTTCCCAAACGAGCTGCCAATCGCCGGTGAGCC
AGCGAACATCGTCGCGCTGGTCGAAGAATACATGGACTGGCTGCACCAGTCCCCTGTCCCGAAGCTGCTG
TTCTGGGGCACCCCAGGCGTTCTGATCCCACCGGCCGAAGCCGCTCGCCTGGCCAAAAGCCTGCCTAACT
GCAAGGCTGTGGACATCGGCCCGGGTCTGAATCTGCTGCAAGAAGACAACCCGGACCTGATCGGCAGCGA
GATCGCGCGCTGGCTGTCGACGCTCGAGATTTCCGGCGAAAACTTGTATTTCCAGGGCTCAATGAGCGCG
AGCAATTCTTCTGCCTATCGATCGGAGCGTAGTTACCATCAGACGTCATCCTCCTCATCTTCATCCTCTA
CCTCTGCAAACCCATACATGGAGAAGAGCCGAGGACTCTTCGCTGACGACTTTGGATCTTTCATGAGTCC
GAAGGATGCTTTGGGATTTCCAAACAGAACAGGCACTGTTGGAAACATCAAGACTCTTGGAGACACATAC
CAGTTCACAGTGGACGTGCAAGACTTCTCGCCTGAGGATGTGATCGTCACCACCTCAAACAATCAGATTG
AAGTTCATGCTGAAAAGCTTGCTAGCGATGGGACAGTGATGAACACTTTCACCCATAAAAGCCGGCTACC
AGAAGATGTGGACCCCACTTCAGTGAAGTCCAGTTTAGGGGCCGATGGGACTCTGACTATAAAAGCACAG
AGAAACACAGCTAAACTGGAGCATGCACAGACGTTCCGCACAGAGATCAAAATCTAGACCTGTGCCCTCC
TGCTGTGTCTGTTTCACTGTGATAAATGACCTTGAAAATATAGCTACTTAGCCCTGCTTTGTCATTCCTC
CATGACCTTCTCTCATTTCTGCTCATTAGACTTGGATGGAATTTAATCCTGTCACATGTATTCAAAACCT
TTAAGATGAATGCACTGCTAACGTCAGCTCTCTGCTAATGACATATCAGCTTACAGGACAAAGTGGGCTC
CAAAATTCTGGAAGTACATTTAATCCAAAATATAATTGAAACATTGAAAGATATCAGAATATATATGGCT
ATACAGTAGATATAGTACTTTAGTACTTTAAATTACATTTAGTTCACCCAAACATGTAAATCCTGCCATT
ATTTACTCATTTCCACTTGTTCCAAACCCAATTAAGTTCCGTTGAACACAAAATAAAATGTGCAATGATG
GAAAAAAAAAAAAAAAAAAAAAAAAAAAAAAAAAAAARRCCACATGTGCTCGAGCCTCTAGAACTATAGT
GAGTCGTATTACGTAGATCCAGACATGATAAGATACATTGATGAGTTTGGACAAACCACAACTAGAATGC
AGTGAAAAAAATGCTTTATTTGTGAAATTTGTGATGCTATTGCTTTATTTGTAACCATTATAAGCTGCAA
TAAACAAGTTAACAACAACAATTGCATTCATTTTATGTTTCAGGTTCAGGGGGAGGTGTGGGAGGTTTTT
TAATTCGCGGCCGCGGCGCCAATGCATTGGGCCCGGTACCCAGCTTTTGTTCCCTTTAGTGAGGGTTAAT
TGCGCGCTTGGCGTAATCATGGTCATAGCTGTTTCCTGTGTGAAATTGTTATCCGCTCACAATTCCACAC
AACATACGAGCCGGGAGCATAAAGTGTAAAGCCTGGGGTGCCTAATGAGTGAGCTAACTCACATTAATTG
CGTTGCGCTCACTGCCCGCTTTCCAGTCGGGAAACCTGTCGTGCCAGCTGCATTAATGAATCGGCCAACG
CGCGGGGAGAGGCGGTTTGCGTATTGGGCGCTCTTCCGCTTCCTCGCTCACTGACTCGCTGCGCTCGGTC
GTTCGGCTGCGGCGAGCGGTATCAGCTCACTCAAAGGCGGTAATACGGTTATCCACAGAATCAGGGGATA
ACGCAGGAAAGAACATGTGAGCAAAAGGCCAGCAAAAGGCCAGGAACCGTAAAAAGGCCGCGTTGCTGGC
GTTTTTCCATAGGCTCCGCCCCCCTGACGAGCATCACAAAAATCGACGCTCAAGTCAGAGGTGGCGAAAC
CCGACAGGACTATAAAGATACCAGGCGTTTCCCCCTGGAAGCTCCCTCGTGCGCTCTCCTGTTCCGACCC
TGCCGCTTACCGGATACCTGTCCGCCTTTCTCCCTTCGGGAAGCGTGGCGCTTTCTCATAGCTCACGCTG
TAGGTATCTCAGTTCGGTGTAGGTCGTTCGCTCCAAGCTGGGCTGTGTGCACGAACCCCCCGTTCAGCCC
GACCGCTGCGCCTTATCCGGTAACTATCGTCTTGAGTCCAACCCGGTAAGACACGACTTATCGCCACTGG
CAGCAGCCACTGGTAACAGGATTAGCAGAGCGAGGTATGTAGGCGGTGCTACAGAGTTCTTGAAGTGGTG
GCCTAACTACGGCTACACTAGAAGAACAGTATTTGGTATCTGCGCTCTGCTGAAGCCAGTTACCTTCGGA
AAAAGAGTTGGTAGCTCTTGATCCGGCAAACAAACCACCGCTGGTAGCGGTGGTTTTTTTGTTTGCAAGC
AGCAGATTACGCGCAGAAAAAAAGGATCTCAAGAAGATCCTTTGATCTTTTCTACGGGGTCTGACGCTCA
GTGGAACGAAAACTCACGTTAAGGGATTTTGGTCATGAGATTATCAAAAAGGATCTTCACCTAGATCCTT
TTAAATTAAAAATGAAGTTTTAAATCAATCTAAAGTATATATGAGTAAACTTGGTCTGACAGTTACCAAT
GCTTAATCAGTGAGGCACCTATCTCAGCGATCTGTCTATTTCGTTCATCCATAGTTGCCTGACTCCCCGT
CGTGTAGATAACTACGATACGGGAGGGCTTACCATCTGGCCCCAGTGCTGCAATGATACCGCGAGACCCA
CGCTCACCGGCTCCAGATTTATCAGCAATAAACCAGCCAGCCGGAAGGGCCGAGCGCAGAAGTGGTCCTG
CAACTTTATCCGCCTCCATCCAGTCTATTAATTGTTGCCGGGAAGCTAGAGTAAGTAGTTCGCCAGTTAA
TAGTTTGCGCAACGTTGTTGCCATTGCTACAGGCATCGTGGTGTCACGCTCGTCGTTTGGTATGGCTTCA
TTCAGCTCCGGTTCCCAACGATCAAGGCGAGTTACATGATCCCCCATGTTGTGCAAAAAAGCGGTTAGCT
CCTTCGGTCCTCCGATCGTTGTCAGAAGTAAGTTGGCCGCAGTGTTATCACTCATGGTTATGGCAGCACT
GCATAATTCTCTTACTGTCATGCCATCCGTAAGATGCTTTTCTGTGACTGGTGAGTACTCAACCAAGTCA
TTCTGAGAATAGTGTATGCGGCGACCGAGTTGCTCTTGCCCGGCGTCAATACGGGATAATACCGCGCCAC
ATAGCAGAACTTTAAAAGTGCTCATCATTGGAAAACGTTCTTCGGGGCGAAAACTCTCAAGGATCTTACC
GCTGTTGAGATCCAGTTCGATGTAACCCACTCGTGCACCCAACTGATCTTCAGCATCTTTTACTTTCACC
AGCGTTTCTGGGTGAGCAAAAACAGGAAGGCAAAATGCCGCAAAAAAGGGAATAAGGGCGACACGGAAAT
GTTGAATACTCATACTCTTCCTTTTTCAATATTATTGAAGCATTTATCAGGGTTATTGTCTCATGAGCGG
ATACATATTTGAATGTATTTAGAAAAATAAACAAATAGGGGTTCCGCGCACATTTCCCCGAAAAGTGCCA
CCTAAATTGTAAGCGTTAATATTTTGTTAAAATTCGCGTTAAATTTTTGTTAAATCAGCTCATTTTTTAA
CCAATAGGCCGAAATCGGCAAAATCCCTTATAAATCAAAAGAATAGACCGAGATAGGGT
[37 nt withheld, positions 4750-4786]
AAAGAACGTGGACTCCAACGTCAAAGG
[49 nt withheld, positions 4814-4862]
T
[91 nt withheld, positions 4864-4954]
G
[124 nt withheld, positions 4956-5079]
CCCATTCGCCATTCAGGCTGCGCAACTGTTGGGAAGGGCGATCGGTGCGGGCCTCTTCGCTATTACGCCA
GTCGACCGCCAATTCAATATGGCGTATATGGACTCATGCCAATTCAATATGGTGGATCTGGACCTGTGCC
AATTCAATATGGCGTATATGGACTCGTGCCAATTCAATATGGTGGATCTGGACCCCAGCCAATTCAATAT
GGCGGACTTGGCACCATGCCAATTCAATATGGCGGACCTGGCACTGTGCCAACTGGGGAGGGGTCTACTT
GGCACGGTGCCAAGTTTGAGGAGGGGTCTTGGCCCTGTGCCAAGTCCGCCATATTGAATTGGCATGGTGC
CAATAATGGCGGCCATATTGGCTATATGCCAGGATCAATATATAGGCAATATCCAATATGGCCCTATGCC
AATATGGCTATTGGCCAGGTTCAATACTATGTATTGGCCCTATGCCATATAGTATTCCATATATGGGTTT
TCCTATTGACGTAGATAGCCCCTCCCAATGGGCGGTCCCATATACCATATATGGGGCTTCCTAATACCGC
CCATAGCCACTCCCCCATTGACGTCAATGGTCTCTATATATGGTCTTTCCTATTGACGTCATATGGGCGG
TCCTATTGACGTATATGGCGCCTCCCCCATTGACGTCAATTACGGTAAATGGCCCGCCTGGCTCAATGCC
CATTGACGTCAATAGGACCACCCACCATTGACGTCAATGGGATGGCTCATTGCCCATTCATATCCGTTCT
CACGCCCCCTATTGACGTCAATGACGGTAAATGGCCCACTTGGCAGTACATCAATATCTATTAATAGTAA
CTTGGCAAGTACATTACTATTGGAAGTACGCCAGGGTACATTGGCAGTACTCCCATTGACGTCAATGGCG
GTAAATGGCCCGCGATGGCTGCCAAGTACATCCCCATTGACGTCAATGGGGAGGGGCAATGACGCAAATG
GGCGTTCCATTGACGTAAATGGGCGGTAGGCGTGCCTAATGGGAGGTCTATATAAGCAATGCTCGTTTAG
GGAAC
Features (pLannotate 1.2.2; 16 found; start..end, strand, type, name):
     35..53      +  promoter       SP6 promoter: promoter for bacteriophage SP6 RNA polymerase
    267..1157    +  CDS            HaloTag®: modified bacterial dehalogenase that forms covalent bonds with chloroalkane derivatives
   1182..1664    +  CDS            HSPB7 (fragment): HSPB7_HUMAN - Also known as CVHSP. Experimental evidence at protein level: Swiss-Prot protein existence level 1. From Homo sapiens (Human).
   2164..2181    -  promoter       T7 promoter (fragment): promoter for bacteriophage T7 RNA polymerase
   2186..2320    -  polyA_signal   SV40 poly(A) signal: SV40 polyadenylation signal
   2433..2451    -  promoter       T3 promoter: promoter for bacteriophage T3 RNA polymerase
   2496..2512    -  protein_bind   lac operator: The lac repressor binds to the lac operator to inhibit transcription in E. coli. This inhibition can be relieved by adding lactose or isopropyl-β-D-thiogalactopyranoside (IPTG). lac repressor encoded by lacI
   2520..2550    -  promoter       lac promoter: promoter for the E. coli lac operon
   2565..2586    -  protein_bind   CAP binding site: CAP binding activates transcription in the presence of cAMP. E. coli catabolite activator protein
   2599..2691    -  CDS            lacI (fragment): lac repressor; lacI; The lac repressor binds to the lac operator to inhibit transcription in E. coli. This inhibition can be relieved by adding lactose or isopropyl-β-D-thiogalactopyranoside (IPTG).
   2874..3462    -  rep_origin     ori: high-copy-number ColE1/pMB1/pBR322/pUC origin of replication
   3633..4493    -  CDS            AmpR: β-lactamase; bla; confers resistance to ampicillin, carbenicillin, and related antibiotics
   4494..4598    -  promoter       AmpR promoter: bla
   4651..5079    -  rep_origin     f1 ori (sequence partly withheld): f1 bacteriophage origin of replication; arrow indicates direction of (+) strand synthesis
   5084..5150    -  CDS            lacZα (fragment): LacZα fragment of β-galactosidase; lacZ fragment
   5157..6134    +  promoter       CMV IE94 promoter: enhancer/promoter region of simian cytomegalovirus major immediate early transcription unit IE94
