[The description below was written by a language model from this plasmid's Addgene catalogue record and pLannotate feature annotations shown in this document.]
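Description:
pCS2 Halo-Tev-HSPB7 (zebrafish) C49S and C117S is a mammalian expression plasmid built on the pCS2 backbone, propagated in E. coli as a high-copy plasmid through a ColE1/pUC-type origin and selected with ampicillin via the β-lactamase gene. An f1 phage origin and remnants of the lac promoter/operator, lacI and lacZα regions are also present as backbone carry-over. The catalogue lists a total size of 6,065 bp, while the sequenced record is 6,134 nt.

The payload is an open reading frame encoding HaloTag, a modified bacterial dehalogenase that bonds covalently to chloroalkane ligands. It is fused at the N terminus, through a TEV protease site according to the record, to zebrafish HSPB7, a cardiovascular small heat shock protein. Two cysteines, at positions 49 and 117, are replaced by serine. The automated annotation labels the HSPB7 segment as a fragment matching the human protein, which reflects homology-based matching rather than the stated species of origin. The TEV site itself is not annotated.

The catalogue names SP6 as the promoter. The feature table also shows the simian CMV IE94 enhancer/promoter, which lies immediately upstream of the SP6 site across the junction of the circular map. This arrangement lets CMV IE94 drive expression in mammalian cells, while SP6 permits in vitro transcription of mRNA. An SV40 polyadenylation signal lies downstream of the insert, although it is annotated on the opposite strand, and T7 and T3 promoters flank that region.

The stated purpose is expressing the double cysteine mutant in mammalian cells. The associated publication concerns HSPB7 as a sensor of reactive electrophilic species, so the mutant plausibly serves to test the role of these cysteines in electrophile sensing, though the record does not say so explicitly.
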