Addgene plasmid #108913: pCS2 Halo-Tev- HSPB7 (zebrafish) C49S and C117S
Purpose: Express C49S/C117S double mutant of Zebrafish Halo-Tev-HSPB7 in mammalian cells
Depositing lab: Yimon Aye. Depositing organization: Cornell University. Publication: Cardiovascular Small Heat Shock Protein HSPB7 Is a Kinetically Privileged Reactive Electrophilic Species (RES) Sensor. Surya SL, Long MJC, Urul DA, Zhao Y, Mercer EJ, EIsaid IM, Evans T, Aye Y. ACS Chem Biol. 2018 Feb 8. doi: 10.1021/acschembio.7b00925. PubMed 29397684.
Backbone
  Vector backbone: pCS2
  Backbone size w/o insert (bp): 4697
  Total vector size (bp): 6065
  Vector type: Mammalian Expression
Growth in bacteria
  Bacterial resistance: Ampicillin, 100 μg/mL
  Growth temperature: 37°C
  Growth strain: DH5alpha
  Copy number: High Copy
Gene/Insert
  Gene/Insert name: Halo-TEV-HSPB7 (alt name: Heat shock protein family B (small) member 7)
  Species: D. rerio (zebrafish)
  Insert size (bp): 1401
  Mutation: Cysteine 49 to Serine, Cysteine 117 to Serine
  Promoter: SP6
  Tag / fusion protein: Halo-TEV (N terminal on insert)
  Cloning method: Unknown
  Sequencing primers: 5′ ATTTAGGTGACACTATAG; 3′ gtggtttgtccaaactcatc
Terms and licenses: Academic/Nonprofit Terms; Industry Terms: Not Available to Industry
How to cite: pCS2 Halo-Tev- HSPB7 (zebrafish) C49S and C117S was a gift from Yimon Aye (Addgene plasmid # 108913 ; http://n2t.net/addgene:108913 ; RRID:Addgene_108913)
